Addgene plasmid #39520: pLXSN-H-Ras_V12-E38
Depositing lab: Julian Downward. Depositing organization: Cancer Research UK. Publication: Role of phosphoinositide 3-OH kinase in cell transformation and control of the actin cytoskeleton by Ras. Rodriguez-Viciana P, Warne PH, Khwaja A, Marte BM, Pappin D, Das P, Waterfield MD, Ridley A, Downward J. Cell. 1997 May 2;89(3):457-67. 10.1016/S0092-8674(00)80226-3 PubMed 9150145.
Backbone
  Vector backbone: pLXSN
  Backbone manufacturer: Clontech
  Vector type: Mammalian Expression, Retroviral
  Selectable markers: Neomycin (select with G418)
Growth in bacteria
  Bacterial resistance: Ampicillin, 100 μg/mL
  Growth temperature: 37°C
  Growth strain: DH5alpha
  Copy number: Unknown
Gene/Insert
  Gene/Insert name: HRAS V12 E38
  Species: H. sapiens (human)
  Mutation: G12V and D38E
  Entrez Gene: HRAS (a.k.a. C-BAS/HAS, C-H-RAS, C-HA-RAS1, CTLO, H-RASIDX, HAMSV, HRAS1, RASH1, p21ras)
  Cloning method: Restriction Enzyme; 5′ cloning site EcoRI (not destroyed); 3′ cloning site EcoRI (not destroyed)
  Sequencing primers: 5′ pLXSN_5
Terms and licenses: Academic/Nonprofit Terms; Industry Terms: Not Available to Industry
How to cite: pLXSN-H-Ras_V12-E38 was a gift from Julian Downward (Addgene plasmid # 39520 ; http://n2t.net/addgene:39520 ; RRID:Addgene_39520)
