[The description below was written by a language model from this plasmid's Addgene catalogue record.]
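Description:
pLXSN-H-Ras_V12-E38 is a retroviral mammalian expression plasmid built on the commercial pLXSN backbone and carrying a double-mutant form of human HRAS. It is propagated in E. coli under ampicillin selection, and transduced or transfected mammalian cells are selected with G418 through the vector's neomycin resistance marker. No feature table accompanies the record, so the regulatory elements are not itemised. In the standard pLXSN design, the insert sits downstream of the 5′ long terminal repeat, which drives its transcription, while an internal SV40 early promoter drives the neomycin resistance gene. The LTRs and packaging signal allow the transcript to be packaged into replication-defective retroviral particles when the plasmid is introduced into a suitable packaging cell line. The HRAS fragment was inserted at an EcoRI site that is retained on both sides, so the cloning was non-directional. No epitope tag or reporter is recorded.

The insert encodes HRAS with two substitutions, G12V and D38E. G12V is the classic oncogenic activating mutation that impairs GTP hydrolysis and locks Ras in its active, GTP-bound state. D38E lies in the effector-binding region of Ras, and mutations of this type are generally used to make activated Ras engage only a subset of its downstream effectors. The record itself does not state which effectors this variant retains or loses. The associated publication concerns the role of phosphoinositide 3-kinase in Ras-driven cell transformation and control of the actin cytoskeleton. This is consistent with use of the construct for stable retroviral expression of a partial-function activated Ras, to dissect the contributions of individual effector pathways to those phenotypes.
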