>Addgene plasmid #39520 | pLXSN-H-Ras_V12-E38 | addgene partial sequence | sequence record 51081 | pLXSN_5
TTCGCCCTCACTCCTTCTCTGGCGCCGGGAATTCCCGATCTATGACCGAATACAAGCTTGTTGTTGTTGG
CGCCGTCGGTGTGGGCAAGAGTGCGCTGACCATCCAGCTGATCCAGAACCATTTTGTGGACGAATACGAC
CCCACTATCGAGGAATCCTACCGGAAGCAGGTGGTCATTGATGGGGAGACGTGCCTGTTGGACATCCTGG
ATACCGCCGGCCAGGAGGAGTACAGCGCCATGCGGGACCAGTACATGCGCACCGGGGAGGGCTTCCTGTG
TGTGTTTGCCATCAACAACACCAAGTCTTTTGAGGACATCCACCAGTACAGGGAGCAGATCAAACGGGTG
AAGGACTCGGATGACGTGCCCATGGTGCTGGTGGGGAACAAGTGTGACCTGGCTGCACGCACTGTGGAAT
CTCGGCAGGCTCAGGACCTCGCCCGAAGCTACGGCATCCCCTACATCGAGACCTCGGCCAAGACCCGGCA
GGGAGTGGAGGATGCCTTCTACACGTTGGTGCGTGAGATCCGGCAGCACAAGCTGCGGAAGCTGAACCCT
CCTGATGAGAGTGGCCCCGGCTGCATGAGCTGCAAGTGTGTGCTCTCCTGACGCAGCACAAGCTCAGGAC
ATGGAGGTGCCGGATGCAGGAAGGAGGTGCAGACGGAAGGAGGAGGAAGGAAGGACGGAAGCAAGGAAGG
AAGGAAGGGCTGCTGGAGCCCAGTCACCCCGGGACCGTGGG
